Addgene plasmid #147391: pAc5.1B-EGFP-CeAIN2_254-400-DmGW182_635-1384-P-GLmut-F961A_R
Purpose: Insect Expression of CeAIN2_254-400-DmGW182_635-1384-P-GLmut-F961A
Depositing lab: Elisa Izaurralde. Depositing organization: Max Planck Institute for Developmental Biology. Publication: The interactions of GW182 proteins with PABP and deadenylases are required for both translational repression and degradation of miRNA targets. Huntzinger E, Kuzuoglu-Ozturk D, Braun JE, Eulalio A, Wohlbold L, Izaurralde E. Nucleic Acids Res. 2013 Jan;41(2):978-94. doi: 10.1093/nar/gks1078. Epub 2012 Nov 21. PubMed 23172285.
Backbone
  Vector backbone: Unknown
  Vector type: Insect Expression
Growth in bacteria
  Bacterial resistance: Ampicillin, 100 μg/mL
  Growth temperature: 37°C
  Growth strain: DH5alpha
  Copy number: Low Copy
Gene/Insert
  Gene/Insert name: CeAIN2_254-400-DmGW182_635-1384-P-GLmut-F961A
  Species: D. melanogaster (fly)
  Mutation: Deletion of 2 AA (SD) at position 378-379 compared to the sequence given by NCBI: AF000196.1
  Entrez Gene: gw (a.k.a. Dmel_CG31992, CG11484, CG31992, CG9905, Dmel\CG31992, GQ182, GW, GW182, Gw, Gw182, anon-EST:Posey205, dGW182, gw182)
  Cloning method: Unknown
Terms and licenses: Academic/Nonprofit Terms; Industry Terms: Not Available to Industry
Depositor comments: Plasmids from this collection were made available to the research community and donated after the lab closed. Please note that the sequence provided by the depositing laboratory may be theoretical/predicted or based on Sanger sequencing results. There may be discrepancies between sequencing results obtained by Addgene and the depositor sequence. If an Addgene verified sequence is not available, please contact before placing your order to request that our lab fully sequence the plasmid.
How to cite: pAc5.1B-EGFP-CeAIN2_254-400-DmGW182_635-1384-P-GLmut-F961A_R was a gift from Elisa Izaurralde (Addgene plasmid # 147391 ; http://n2t.net/addgene:147391 ; RRID:Addgene_147391)
