[The description below was written by a language model from this plasmid's Addgene catalogue record and pLannotate feature annotations shown in this document.]
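Description:
pAc5.1B-EGFP-CeAIN2_254-400-DmGW182_635-1384-P-GLmut-F961A_R is an insect-cell expression plasmid of about 8.7 kb. The catalogue lists the backbone as unknown, but the name and annotated features are consistent with a pAc5.1-type vector. It is maintained in E. coli through a ColE1/pUC-type origin and selected with ampicillin via the β-lactamase gene and its native promoter. The origin is annotated as a high-copy type, whereas the catalogue records the plasmid as low copy. Short fragments of a tetracycline resistance gene and of SV40 large T antigen are also annotated; these appear to be non-functional backbone remnants. No selectable marker for insect cells is annotated.

Expression is driven by the constitutive Drosophila melanogaster actin 5C promoter and terminated by an SV40 polyadenylation signal. The open reading frame begins with EGFP. An unannotated stretch of roughly 400 nt follows, which by the construct name presumably encodes residues 254–400 of C. elegans AIN-2. Next comes a large fragment of Drosophila GW182 (gawky), given in the name as residues 635–1384. The name also indicates a "P-GLmut" alteration and an F961A substitution in the GW182 portion, though the record does not define these further. The record additionally notes a two-residue (SD) deletion at positions 378–379 relative to a reference sequence. A V5 epitope sequence lies downstream of the insert; whether it is translated in frame is not stated.

The stated purpose is insect-cell expression of this chimeric protein. The associated study examined how GW182 interactions with PABP and deadenylases contribute to translational repression and degradation of miRNA targets. The depositor sequence may be theoretical rather than fully verified.
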