Features (pLannotate 1.2.2; 10 found; start..end, strand, type, name):
     56..2568    +  promoter       Ac5 promoter: Drosophila melanogaster actin 5C promoter
   2588..3304    +  CDS            EGFP: EGFP is a basic (constitutively fluorescent) green fluorescent protein published in 1996, derived from Aequorea victoria. It is reported to be a rapidly-maturing weak dimer with moderate acid sensitivity.
   3728..6007    +  CDS            gw (fragment): GAWKY_DROME - Also known as GW182 From Drosophila melanogaster (Fruit fly).
   6033..6074    +  CDS            V5 tag: epitope tag from simian virus 5
   6174..6308    -  polyA_signal   SV40 poly(A) signal: SV40 polyadenylation signal
   6331..6415    -  CDS            large T antigen (fragment): large T antigen from SV40 (simian virus 40)
   6416..6886    +  CDS            TcR (fragment): tetracycline efflux protein; tet; confers resistance to tetracycline
   6930..7518    -  rep_origin     ori: high-copy-number ColE1/pMB1/pBR322/pUC origin of replication
   7689..8549    -  CDS            AmpR: β-lactamase; bla; confers resistance to ampicillin, carbenicillin, and related antibiotics
   8550..8654    -  promoter       AmpR promoter: bla
>Addgene plasmid #147391 | pAc5.1B-EGFP-CeAIN2_254-400-DmGW182_635-1384-P-GLmut-F961A_R | depositor full sequence | sequence record 289838 | Full Sequence
CTTCAAGGAATTAATTCTATATTCTAAAAACACAAATGATACTTCTAAAAAAAATCATGAATGGCATCAA
CTCTGAATCAAATCTTTGCAGATGCACCTACTTCTCATTTCCACTGTCACATCATTTTTCCAGATCTCGC
TGCCTGTTATGTGGCCCACAAACCAAGACACGTTTTATGGCCATTAAAGCTGGCTGATCGTCGCCAAACA
CCAAATACATATCAATATGTACATTCGAGAAAGAAGCGATCAAAGAAGCGTCTTCGGGCGAGTAGGAGAA
TGCGGAGGAGAAGGAGAACGAGCTGATCTAGTATCTCTCCACAATCCAATGCCAACTGACCAACTGGCCA
TATTCGGAGCAATTTGAAGCCAATTTCCATCGCCTGGCGATCGCTCCATTCTTGGCTATATGTTTTTCAC
CGTTCCCGGGGCCATTTTCAAAGACTCGTCGGTAAGATAAGATTGTGTCACTCGCTGTCTCTCTTCATTT
GTCGAAGAATGCTGAGGAATTTCGCGATGACGTCGGCGAGTATTTTGAAGAATGAGAATAATTTGTATTT
ATACGAAAATCAGTTAGTGGAATTTTCTACAAAAACATGTTATCTATAGATAATTTTGTTGCAAAATATG
TTGACTATGACAAAGATTGTATGTATATACCTTTAATGTATTCTCATTTTCTTATGTATTTATAATGGCA
ATGATGATACTGATGATATTTTAAGATGATGCCAGACCACAGGCTGATTTCTGCGTCTTTTGCCGAACGC
AGTGCATGTGCGGTTGTTGTTTTTTGGAATAGTTTCAATTTTCGGACTGTCCGCTTTGATTTCAGTTTCT
TGGCTTATTCAAAAAGCAAAGTAAAGCCAAAAAAGCGAGATGGCAATACCAAATGCGGCAAAACGGTAGT
GGAAGGAAAGGGGTGCGGGGCAGCGGAAGGAAGGGTGGGGCGGGGCGTGGCGGGGTCTGTGGCTGGGCGC
GACGTCACCGACGTTGGAGCCACTCCTTTGACCATGTGTGCGTGTGTGTATTATTCGTGTCTCGCCACTC
GCCGGTTGTTTTTTTCTTTTTATCTCGCTCTCTCTAGCGCCATCTCGTACGCATGCTCAACGCACCGCAT
GTTGCCGTGTCCTTTATGCGTCATTTTGGCTCGAAATAGGCAATTATTTAAACAAAGATTAGTCAACGAA
AACGCTAAAATAAATAAGTCTACAATATGGTTACTTATTGCCATGTGTGTGCAGCCAACGATAGCAACAA
AAGCAACAACACAGTGGCTTTCCCTCTTTCACTTTTTGTTTGCAAGCGCGTGCGAGCAAGACGGCACGAC
CGGCAAACGCAATTACGCTGACAAAGAGCAGACGAAGTTTTGGCCGAAAAACATCAAGGCGCCTGATACG
AATGCATTTGCAATAACAATTGCGATATTTAATATTGTTTATGAAGCTGTTTGACTTCAAAACACACAAA
AAAAAAAATAAAACAAATTATTTGAAAGAGAATTAGGAATCGGACAGCTTATCGTTACGGGCTAACAGCA
CACCGAGACGAAATAGCTTACCTGACGTCACAGCCTCTGGAAGAACTGCCGCCAAGCAGAGAGAGAGAGA
AAAAGAGGGAGAGCAGCTTAGACCGCATGTGCTTGTGTGTGAGGCGTCTCTCTCTTCGTCTCCTGTTTGC
GCAAACGCATAGACTGCACTGAGAAAATCGATTACCTATTTTTTATGAATGAATATTTGCACTATTACTA
TTCAAAACTATTAAGATAGCAATCACATTCAATAGCCAAATACTATACCACCTGAGCGATGCAACGAAAT
GATCAATTTGAGCAAAAATGCTGCATATTTAGGACGGCATCATTATAGAAATGCTTCTTGCTGTGTACTT
TTCTCTCGTCTGGCAGCTGTTTCGCCGTTATTGTTAAAACCGGCTTAAGTTAGGTGTGTTTTCTACGACT
AGTGATGCCCCTACTAGAAGATGTGTGTTGCACAAATGTCCCTGAATAACCAATTTGAAGTGCAGATAGC
AGTAAACGTAAGCTAATATGAATATTATTTAACTGTAATGTTTTAATATCGCTGGACATTACTAATAAAC
CCACTATAAACACATGTACATATGTATGTTTTGGCATACAATGAGTAGTTGGGGAAAAAATGTGTAAAAG
CACCGTGACCATCACAGCATAAAGATAACCAGCTGAAGTATCGAATATGAGTAACCCCCAAATTGAATCA
CATGCCGCAACTGATAGGACCCATGGAAGTACACTCTTCATGGCGATATACAAGACACACACAAGCACGA
ACACCCAGTTGCGGAGGAAATTCTCCGTAAATGAAAACCCAATCGGCGAACAATTCATACCCATATATGG
TAAAAGTTTTGAACGCGACTTGAGAGCGGAGAGCATTGCGGCTGATAAGGTTTTAGCGCTAAGCGGGCTT
TATAAAACGGGCTGCGGGACCAGTTTTCATATCACTACCGTTTGAGTTCTTGTGCTGTGTGGATACTCCT
CCCGACACAAAGCCGCTCCATCAGCCAGCAGTCGTCTAATCCAGAGACCCCGGATCGGGGTACCAACATG
GTGAGCAAGGGCGAGGAGCTGTTCACCGGGGTGGTGCCCATCCTGGTCGAGCTGGACGGCGACGTAAACG
GCCACAAGTTCAGCGTGTCCGGCGAGGGCGAGGGCGATGCCACCTACGGCAAGCTGACCCTGAAGTTCAT
CTGCACCACCGGCAAGCTGCCCGTGCCCTGGCCCACCCTCGTGACCACCCTGACCTACGGCGTGCAGTGC
TTCAGCCGCTACCCCGACCACATGAAGCAGCACGACTTCTTCAAGTCCGCCATGCCCGAAGGCTACGTCC
AGGAGCGCACCATCTTCTTCAAGGACGACGGCAACTACAAGACCCGCGCCGAGGTGAAGTTCGAGGGCGA
CACCCTGGTGAACCGCATCGAGCTGAAGGGCATCGACTTCAAGGAGGACGGCAACATCCTGGGGCACAAG
CTGGAGTACAACTACAACAGCCACAACGTCTATATCATGGCCGACAAGCAGAAGAACGGCATCAAGGTGA
ACTTCAAGATCCGCCACAACATCGAGGACGGCAGCGTGCAGCTCGCCGACCACTACCAGCAGAACACCCC
CATCGGCGACGGCCCCGTGCTGCTGCCCGACAACCACTACCTGAGCACCCAGTCCGCCCTGAGCAAAGAC
CCCAACGAGAAGCGCGATCACATGGTCCTGCTGGAGTTCGTGACCGCCGCCGGGATCACTCTCGGCATGG
ACGAGCTGTACAAGCCAAGCTTAATGGATGATTATTCAATGTGGACTGATGAGAATGATGAAGACGCGAA
AAAGAAAAAATCGTTGAGAGATAAGGGATTGAGTGGATGGGGTGATGCTGATGTATCAAACAGTAAACCA
ATTCGCCGTTGGATTGTGCCAGAAGGCCAAGAAGAAGACTTTGAAACGGCAATGGAACGATGTCCAAGTC
ATTTGAAAAAGAAAGCATTGAATGAAGAAGCTCTTCGTCGACGTTTAACATCTGAAAATCCACAAATAGT
GGCACAAGCTCAACAACAAGCCGAAGAAGAGGCGAATGCTATGATGAGGATTGGACGAAGACCCATTGTT
CCCAGTGGATGGGGTGATATTCCATCTGAAATTAGTACTGACAAGTCAGAATTCGATCAAAGCTCGTCAC
GTGGTTGGGATGAAGGAAGTATAAGCGGTGGTGGAAGTTGCGGCCGCCATAATAACCTTATGAATAACAT
GGGAGGTACCGCTGTTACTGGAGGTAACAACAATACAAACATGACAGCTTTACAGGTGCAAAAGTATTTA
AATCAAGGGCAACATGGTGTCGCTGTTGGACCGCAAGCCGTTGGTAATTCTTCAGCAGTATCTGTCGGAT
TTGGTCAGAACACGTCTAACGCAGCAGTGGCAGGAGCAGCCTCTGCAAATATAGCAGCAAATACAAACAA
CCAACCGTCTGGTCAGCAAATTCGCATGCTAGGCCAGCAAATTCAGTTGGCCATTCATAGTGGTTTCATA
TCTAGTCAGATATTGACTCAACCGCTAACTCAAACAACCCTTAACCTTTTAAACCAACTTCTTAGCAATA
TTAAGCATCTCCAGGCTGCACAGCAATCCCTTACCCGCGGGGGAAATGTCAATCCAATGGCAGTGAATGT
GGCTATATCTAAATACAAGCAGCAAATCCAGAATTTACAGAACCAGATAAGTGCACAACAGGCTGTGTAT
GTAAAACAGCAAAATATGCAACCAACTTCACAACAACAACAGCCCCAACAACAGCAACTTCCTTCTGTTC
ATCTAAGTAACTCAGGCAACGACTATTTAAGAGGTCACGATGCAATAAATAATTTGCAAAGCAACTTTTC
TGAGCTCAATATTAATAAGCCAAGTGGATATCAAGGAGCGTCCAATCAACAATCCCGATTAAATCAGTGG
AAGCTTCCAGTATTAGATAAGGAGATCAACTCTGACAGTACGGAATTTTCTCGTGCCCCAGGTGCAACGA
AACAAAATTTGACGGCCAACACAAGCAACATAAACTCTTTGGGTCTTCAAAACGATAGTACATGGTCAAC
TGGACGCAGTATTGGTGACGGTTGGCCTGATCCCTCATCTGATAACGAGAATAAAGACTGGTCTGTTGCT
CAGCCAACTTCAGCAGCAACTGCTTACACTGATCTGGTCCAAGAGGCTGAGCCAGGCAAGCCATGGAAGG
GTTCACAGATCAAAAGCATAGAAGATGATCCCAGCATTACACCAGGAAGCGTTGCTAGATCTCCATTGTC
TATTAATTCGACGCCAAAAGATGCTGACATATTTGCCAATACCGGTAAAAATTCACCGACTGATTTACCG
CCACTAAGTTTATCGTCGTCTACATGGAGTTTTAATCCAAACCAAAATTATCCGAGTCACAGTTGGTCTG
ACAATAGTCAACAATGTACCGCCACTTCGGAGCTTTGGACAAGCCCGCTAAATAAATCATCGTCTCGAGG
TCCCCCGCCAGCAGCAACTGCCAATTCAAATAAATCTGCAAATAGTAATGCGTCAACGCCAACAACTATT
ACCGGAGGTGCGAATGGATGGTTACAGCCTCGAAGTGGCGGTGTTCAAACCACAAACACTAATTGGACAG
GTGGTAACACCACTTGGGGCTCCAGTTGGTTGCTTTTGAAAAATCTAACAGCACAGATTGATGGTCCTAC
TTTGCGTACACTGTGTATGCAGCATGGGCCCCTTGTCAGCTTTCACCCGTATTTGAACCAAGGAATTGCC
TTATGTAAATATACTACTCGTGAGGAGGCGAACAAGGCGCAAATGGCGTTAAACAACTGTGTCCTCGCCA
ACACCACAATATTTGCTGAATCTCCCAGCGAGAACGAGGTGCAAAGCATTATGCAGCACTTACCACAAAC
TCCTTCCTCTACAAGCTCTAGTGGAACTAGTGGTGGCAACGTCGGAGGCGTCGGCACTTCAGCCAATAAT
GCAAACAGTGGTTCTGCAGCTTGTCTGTCCGGAAACAATAGCGGCAACGGAAACGGCAGCGCGAGCGGCG
CCGGCAGCGGCAACAATGGCAACAGTAGCTGCAACAACAGTGCCGCCGGGGGGGGCAGCAGCAGCAACAA
CACGATTACCACTGTAGCAAATTCGAATCTTGTTGGTTCTAGTGGCTCTGTCTCAAATTCCTCTGGCGTT
ACTGCTAACTCTAGTACTGTTTCTGTAGTTAGTTGTACAGCGAGTGGGAATTCCATAAATGGGGCAGGTA
CTGCAAACAGTTCTGGTTCAAAGAGTAGTGCAAACAATTTAGCTAGCGGCCAGTCTAGCGCTTCTAACTT
AACTAATAGCACCAATTCAACATGGCGACAAACTAGCCAAAACCAAGCTCTTCAAAGTCAAAGCAGGCCA
TCAGGCAGAGAAGCTGACTTTGATTATATATCTCTCGTTTATTCCATTGTTGATGATTAATCTAGAGGGC
CCGCGGTTCGAAGGTAAGCCTATCCCTAACCCTCTCCTCGGTCTCGATTCTACGCGTACCGGTCATCATC
ACCATCACCATTGAGTTTAAACCCGCTGATCAGCCTCGACTGTGCCTTCTAAGGCCTGAGCTCGCTGATC
AGCCTCGATCGAGGATCCAGACATGATAAGATACATTGATGAGTTTGGACAAACCACAACTAGAATGCAG
TGAAAAAAATGCTTTATTTGTGAAATTTGTGATGCTATTGCTTTATTTGTAACCATTATAAGCTGCAATA
AACAAGTTAACAACAACAATTGCATTCATTTTATGTTTCAGGTTCAGGGGGAGGTGTGGGAGGTTTTTTA
AAGCAAGTAAAACCTCTACAAATGTGGTATGGCTGATTATGATCAGTCGACCGATGCCCTTGAGAGCCTT
CAACCCAGTCAGCTCCTTCCGGTGGGCGCGGGGCATGACTATCGTCGCCGCACTTATGACTGTCTTCTTT
ATCATGCAACTCGTAGGACAGGTGCCGGCAGCGCTCTGGGTCATTTTCGGCGAGGACCGCTTTCGCTGGA
GCGCGACGATGATCGGCCTGTCGCTTGCGGTATTCGGAATCTTGCACGCCCTCGCTCAAGCCTTCGTCAC
TGGTCCCGCCACCAAACGTTTCGGCGAGAAGCAGGCCATTATCGCCGGCATGGCGGCCGACGCGCTGGGC
TACGTCTTGCTGGCGTTCGCGACGCGAGGCTGGATGGCCTTCCCCATTATGATTCTTCTCGCTTCCGGCG
GCATCGGGATGCCCGCGTTGCAGGCCATGCTGTCCAGGCAGGTAGATGACGACCATCAGGGACAGCTTCA
AGGATCGCTCGCGGCTCTTACCAGCCAGCAAAAGGCCAGGAACCGTAAAAAGGCCGCGTTGCTGGCGTTT
TTCCATAGGCTCCGCCCCCCTGACGAGCATCACAAAAATCGACGCTCAAGTCAGAGGTGGCGAAACCCGA
CAGGACTATAAAGATACCAGGCGTTTCCCCCTGGAAGCTCCCTCGTGCGCTCTCCTGTTCCGACCCTGCC
GCTTACCGGATACCTGTCCGCCTTTCTCCCTTCGGGAAGCGTGGCGCTTTCTCAATGCTCACGCTGTAGG
TATCTCAGTTCGGTGTAGGTCGTTCGCTCCAAGCTGGGCTGTGTGCACGAACCCCCCGTTCAGCCCGACC
GCTGCGCCTTATCCGGTAACTATCGTCTTGAGTCCAACCCGGTAAGACACGACTTATCGCCACTGGCAGC
AGCCACTGGTAACAGGATTAGCAGAGCGAGGTATGTAGGCGGTGCTACAGAGTTCTTGAAGTGGTGGCCT
AACTACGGCTACACTAGAAGGACAGTATTTGGTATCTGCGCTCTGCTGAAGCCAGTTACCTTCGGAAAAA
GAGTTGGTAGCTCTTGATCCGGCAAACAAACCACCGCTGGTAGCGGTGGTTTTTTTGTTTGCAAGCAGCA
GATTACGCGCAGAAAAAAAGGATCTCAAGAAGATCCTTTGATCTTTTCTACGGGGTCTGACGCTCAGTGG
AACGAAAACTCACGTTAAGGGATTTTGGTCATGAGATTATCAAAAAGGATCTTCACCTAGATCCTTTTAA
ATTAAAAATGAAGTTTTAAATCAATCTAAAGTATATATGAGTAAACTTGGTCTGACAGTTACCAATGCTT
AATCAGTGAGGCACCTATCTCAGCGATCTGTCTATTTCGTTCATCCATAGTTGCCTGACTCCCCGTCGTG
TAGATAACTACGATACGGGAGGGCTTACCATCTGGCCCCAGTGCTGCAATGATACCGCGAGACCCACGCT
CACCGGCTCCAGATTTATCAGCAATAAACCAGCCAGCCGGAAGGGCCGAGCGCAGAAGTGGTCCTGCAAC
TTTATCCGCCTCCATCCAGTCTATTAATTGTTGCCGGGAAGCTAGAGTAAGTAGTTCGCCAGTTAATAGT
TTGCGCAACGTTGTTGCCATTGCTGCAGGCATCGTGGTGTCACGCTCGTCGTTTGGTATGGCTTCATTCA
GCTCCGGTTCCCAACGATCAAGGCGAGTTACATGATCCCCCATGTTGTGCAAAAAAGCGGTTAGCTCCTT
CGGTCCTCCGATCGTTGTCAGAAGTAAGTTGGCCGCAGTGTTATCACTCATGGTTATGGCAGCACTGCAT
AATTCTCTTACTGTCATGCCATCCGTAAGATGCTTTTCTGTGACTGGTGAGTACTCAACCAAGTCATTCT
GAGAATAGTGTATGCGGCGACCGAGTTGCTCTTGCCCGGCGTCAACACGGGATAATACCGCGCCACATAG
CAGAACTTTAAAAGTGCTCATCATTGGAAAACGTTCTTCGGGGCGAAAACTCTCAAGGATCTTACCGCTG
TTGAGATCCAGTTCGATGTAACCCACTCGTGCACCCAACTGATCTTCAGCATCTTTTACTTTCACCAGCG
TTTCTGGGTGAGCAAAAACAGGAAGGCAAAATGCCGCAAAAAAGGGAATAAGGGCGACACGGAAATGTTG
AATACTCATACTCTTCCTTTTTCAATATTATTGAAGCATTTATCAGGGTTATTGTCTCATGAGCGGATAC
ATATTTGAATGTATTTAGAAAAATAAACAAATAGGGGTTCCGCGCACATTTCCCCGAAAAGTGCCACCTG
ACGTCTAAGAAACCATTATTATCATGACATTAACCTATAAAAATAGGCGTATCACGAGGCCCTTTCGT
